>Addgene plasmid #224788 | pUC-hU6-crCoV-Mutiplex_EF1a-BFP | addgene full sequence | sequence record 445705 | Addgene NGS Result
GCTAGCGAGGGCCTATTTCCCATGATTCCTTCATATTTGCATATACGATACAAGGCTGTTAGAGAGATAA
TTGGAATTAATTTGACTGTAAACACAAAGATATTAGTACAAAATACGTGACGTAGAAAGTAATAATTTCT
TGGGTAGTTTGCAGTTTTAAAATTATGTTTTAAAATGGACTATCATATGCTTACCGTAACTTGAAAGTAT
TTCGATTTCTTGGCTTTATATATCTTGTGGAAAGGACGAAACACCGCAAGTAAACCCCTACCAACTGGTC
GGGGTTTGAAACCACTATTAGCATAAGCAGTTGTCAAGTAAACCCCTACCAACTGGTCGGGGTTTGAAAC
TTGAATCTGAGGGTCCACCAAACAAGTAAACCCCTACCAACTGGTCGGGGTTTGAAACAACGCCTTGTCC
TCGAGGGAATCAAGTAAACCCCTACCAACTGGTCGGGGTTTGAAACTTTTTTTTTCACCTATGTATCGTA
TCAAGTACTAGAACTCCCCAGTGGGAATTCGGCTCCGGTGCCCGTCAGTGGGCAGAGCGCACATCGCCCA
CAGTCCCCGAGAAGTTGGGGGGAGGGGTCGGCAATTGAACCGGTGCCTAGAGAAGGTGGCGCGGGGTAAA
CTGGGAAAGTGATGTCGTGTACTGGCTCCGCCTTTTTCCCGAGGGTGGGGGAGAACCGTATATAAGTGCA
GTAGTCGCCGTGAACGTTCTTTTTCGCAACGGGTTTGCCGCCAGAACACAGGTAAGTGCCGTGTGTGGTT
CCCGCGGGCCTGGCCTCTTTACGGGTTATGGCCCTTGCGTGCCTTGAATTACTTCCACCTGGCTGCAGTA
CGTGATTCTTGATCCCGAGCTTCGGGTTGGAAGTGGGTGGGAGAGTTCGAGGCCTTGCGCTTAAGGAGCC
CCTTCGCCTCGTGCTTGAGTTGAGGCCTGGCCTGGGCGCTGGGGCCGCCGCGTGCGAATCTGGTGGCACC
TTCGCGCCTGTCTCGCTGCTTTCGATAAGTCTCTAGCCATTTAAAATTTTTGATGACCTGCTGCGACGCT
TTTTTTCTGGCAAGATAGTCTTGTAAATGCGGGCCAAGATCTGCACACTGGTATTTCGGTTTTTGGGGCC
GCGGGCGGCGACGGGGCCCGTGCGTCCCAGCGCACATGTTCGGCGAGGCGGGGCCTGCGAGCGCGGCCAC
CGAGAATCGGACGGGGGTAGTCTCAAGCTGGCCGGCCTGCTCTGGTGCCTGGCCTCGCGCCGCCGTGTAT
CGCCCCGCCCTGGGCGGCAAGGCTGGCCCGGTCGGCACCAGTTGCGTGAGCGGAAAGATGGCCGCTTCCC
GGCCCTGCTGCAGGGAGCTCAAAATGAAGGACGCGGCGCTCGGGAGAGCGGGCGGGTGAGTCACCCACAC
AAAGGAAAAGGGCCTTTCCGTCCTCAGCCGTCGCTTCATGTGACTCCACGGAGTACCGGGCGCCGTCCAG
GCACCTCGATTAGTTCTCGAGCTTTTGGAGTACGTCGTCTTTAGGTTGGGGGGAGGGGTTTTATGCGATG
GAGTTTCCCCACACTGAGTGGGTGGAGACTGAAGTTAGGCCAGCTTGGCACTTGATGTAATTCTCCTTGG
AATTTGCCCTTTTTGAGTTTGGATCTTGGTTCATTCTCAAGCCTCAGACAGTGGTTCAAAGTTTTTTTCT
TCCATTTCAGGTGTCGTGACGTACGGCCACCATGAGCATGTCCGAACTGATTAAAGAGAACATGCACATG
AAACTTTATATGGAAGGTACGGTCGACAACCACCATTTCAAATGTACCTCCGAAGGAGAGGGCAAACCCT
ACGAGGGCACCCAAACGATGAGAATTAAAGTAGTAGAAGGTGGGCCGCTGCCCTTTGCCTTTGACATTCT
GGCAACTTCTTTTCTCTACGGGAGTAAAACTTTTATCAACCATACGCAAGGCATTCCAGACTTCTTTAAG
CAGTCATTTCCCGAGGGGTTTACTTGGGAGCGGGTCACAACATACGAGGACGGCGGCGTGCTGACCGCTA
CTCAGGACACCAGCCTGCAAGACGGGTGTTTGATCTACAATGTGAAGATTCGAGGCGTAAACTTTACTTC
AAACGGCCCAGTTATGCAGAAAAAAACCCTCGGCTGGGAGGCTTTTACAGAGACTCTTTACCCAGCCGAC
GGTGGTTTGGAAGGCCGAAACGACATGGCATTGAAATTGGTTGGCGGGAGCCACCTTATAGCGAATATAA
AGACGACCTATCGGTCTAAAAAGCCCGCCAAAAATTTGAAGATGCCTGGTGTATATTACGTCGACTATAG
GCTTGAGAGAATAAAAGAAGCTAACAACGAAACCTATGTGGAGCAACATGAGGTTGCAGTTGCACGCTAC
TGCGATCTGCCGAGCAAATTGGGGCACAAGCTGAATTGATCAGCTAGAGCTCGCTAATCAGCCTCGACTG
TGCCTTCTAGTTGCCAGCCATCTGTTGTTTGCCCCTCCCCCGTGCCTTCCTTGACCCTGGAAGGTGCCAC
TCCCACTGTCCTTTCCTAATAAAATGAGGAAATTGCATCGCATTGTCTGAGTAGGTGTCATTCTATTCTG
GGGGGTGGGGTGGGGCAGGACAGCAAGGGGGAGGATTGGGAAGATAATAGCAGGCATGCTGGGGATGCGG
TGGGCTCTATGGTCTAGATTTAGGGTAGGGGAAATGTGCGCGGAACCCCTATTTGTTTATTTTTCTAAAT
ACATTCAAATATGTATCCGCTCATGAGACAATAACCCTGATAAATGCTTCAATAATATTGAAAAAGGAAG
AGTATGAGTATTCAACATTTCCGTGTCGCCCTTATTCCCTTTTTTGCGGCATTTTGCCTTCCTGTTTTTG
CTCACCCAGAAACGCTGGTGAAAGTAAAAGATGCTGAAGATCAGTTGGGTGCACGAGTGGGTTACATCGA
ACTGGATCTCAACAGCGGTAAGATCCTTGAGAGTTTTCGCCCCGAAGAACGTTTTCCAATGATGAGCACT
TTTAAAGTTCTGCTATGTGGCGCGGTATTATCCCGTATTGACGCCGGGCAAGAGCAACTCGGTCGCCGCA
TACACTATTCTCAGAATGACTTGGTTGAGTACTCACCAGTCACAGAAAAGCATCTTACGGATGGCATGAC
AGTAAGAGAATTATGCAGTGCTGCCATAACCATGAGTGATAACACTGCGGCCAACTTACTTCTGACAACG
ATCGGAGGACCGAAGGAGCTAACCGCTTTTTTGCACAACATGGGGGATCATGTAACTCGCCTTGATCGTT
GGGAACCGGAGCTGAATGAAGCCATACCAAACGACGAGCGTGACACCACGATGCCTGTAGCAATGGCAAC
AACGTTGCGCAAACTATTAACTGGCGAACTACTTACTCTAGCTTCCCGGCAACAATTAATAGACTGGATG
GAGGCGGATAAAGTTGCAGGACCACTTCTGCGCTCGGCCCTTCCGGCTGGCTGGTTTATTGCTGATAAAT
CTGGAGCCGGTGAGCGTGGAAGCCGCGGTATCATTGCAGCACTGGGGCCAGATGGTAAGCCCTCCCGTAT
CGTAGTTATCTACACGACGGGGAGTCAGGCAACTATGGATGAACGAAATAGACAGATCGCTGAGATAGGT
GCCTCACTGATTAAGCATTGGTAACTGTCAGACCAAGTTTACTCATATATACTTTAGATTGATTTAAAAC
TTCATTTTTAATTTAAAAGGATCTAGGTGAAGATCCTTTTTGATAATCTCATGACCAAAATCCCTTAACG
TGAGTTTTCGTTCCACTGAGCGTCAGACCCCGTAGAAAAGATCAAAGGATCTTCTTGAGATCCTTTTTTT
CTGCGCGTAATCTGCTGCTTGCAAACAAAAAAACCACCGCTACCAGCGGTGGTTTGTTTGCCGGATCAAG
AGCTACCAACTCTTTTTCCGAAGGTAACTGGCTTCAGCAGAGCGCAGATACCAAATACTGTTCTTCTAGT
GTAGCCGTAGTTAGGCCACCACTTCAAGAACTCTGTAGCACCGCCTACATACCTCGCTCTGCTAATCCTG
TTACCAGTGGCTGCTGCCAGTGGCGATAAGTCGTGTCTTACCGGGTTGGACTCAAGACGATAGTTACCGG
ATAAGGCGCAGCGGTCGGGCTGAACGGGGGGTTCGTGCACACAGCCCAGCTTGGAGCGAACGACCTACAC
CGAACTGAGATACCTACAGCGTGAGCTATGAGAAAGCGCCACGCTTCCCGAAGGGAGAAAGGCGGACAGG
TATCCGGTAAGCGGCAGGGTCGGAACAGGAGAGCGCACGAGGGAGCTTCCAGGGGGAAACGCCTGGTATC
TTTATAGTCCTGTCGGGTTTCGCCACCTCTGACTTGAGCGTCGATTTTTGTGATGCTCGTCAGGGGGGCG
GAGCCTATGGAAAAACGCCAGCAACGCGGCCTTTTTACGGTTCCTGGCCTTTTGCTGGCCTTTTGCTCA
Features (pLannotate 1.2.2; 13 found; start..end, strand, type, name):
      7..247     +  promoter       U6 promoter: RNA polymerase III promoter for human U6 snRNA
    257..292     +  misc_RNA       RfxCas13d DR36: 36-base direct repeat for an RfxCas13d pre-gRNA (Konermann et al., 2018)
    315..350     +  misc_RNA       RfxCas13d DR36: 36-base direct repeat for an RfxCas13d pre-gRNA (Konermann et al., 2018)
    373..408     +  misc_RNA       RfxCas13d DR36: 36-base direct repeat for an RfxCas13d pre-gRNA (Konermann et al., 2018)
    431..466     +  misc_RNA       RfxCas13d DR36: 36-base direct repeat for an RfxCas13d pre-gRNA (Konermann et al., 2018)
    540..751     +  promoter       EF-1α core promoter: core promoter for human elongation factor EF-1α
    752..861     +  intron         EF-1α intron A (fragment): intron upstream of the start codon of human EF-1α
   1487..1690    +  intron         EF-1α intron A: truncated intron upstream of the start codon of human EF-1α
   1718..2416    +  CDS            TagBFP: TagBFP is a basic (constitutively fluorescent) blue fluorescent protein published in 2008, derived from Entacmaea quadricolor. It is reported to be a very rapidly-maturing monomer with very low acid sensitivity.
   2448..2559    +  polyA_signal   bGH poly(A) signal: bovine growth hormone polyadenylation signal
   2699..2803    +  promoter       AmpR promoter: bla
   2804..3664    +  CDS            AmpR: β-lactamase; bla; confers resistance to ampicillin, carbenicillin, and related antibiotics
   3835..4423    +  rep_origin     ori: high-copy-number ColE1/pMB1/pBR322/pUC origin of replication
