[The description below was written by a language model from this plasmid's Addgene catalogue record and pLannotate feature annotations shown in this document.]
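Description:
pUC-hU6-crCoV-Mutiplex_EF1a-BFP is a small (about 4.5 kb) non-viral mammalian expression plasmid built on the pSLQ5429 backbone for delivering a multiplexed CRISPR-Cas13d guide array together with a fluorescent reporter. It is maintained in E. coli through a high-copy ColE1/pUC-type origin and selected with ampicillin via the bla (β-lactamase) gene under its native promoter. No mammalian selection marker or viral packaging elements are annotated, so it appears suited to transfection rather than viral delivery.

The payload consists of two independent transcription units. In the first, the human U6 RNA polymerase III promoter drives a single pre-crRNA transcript in which four 36-base RfxCas13d direct repeats flank three short intervening spacers, corresponding to the recorded inserts crCoV20, crCoV21 and crCoV24, which target SARS-CoV-2 RNA and were assembled by Golden Gate cloning. Because RfxCas13d can process its own pre-crRNA at the direct repeats, one transcript can yield three mature guides, allowing several sites in the viral RNA to be targeted at once. The plasmid does not encode Cas13d itself, so the nuclease must be supplied from another construct or cell line. In the second unit, the human EF-1α promoter, annotated as the core promoter plus portions of intron A, drives TagBFP, a monomeric, rapidly maturing blue fluorescent protein, terminated by the bovine growth hormone polyadenylation signal. BFP fluorescence marks cells that received the guide array. According to the record, the plasmid comes from synthetic biology work on optimising a Cas13d gene circuit for tunable knockdown of target RNA with minimal collateral RNA cleavage.
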