Addgene plasmid #224788: pUC-hU6-crCoV-Mutiplex_EF1a-BFP
Purpose: SARS-COV-2 targeting crRNA array for RfxCas13d expressed from single hU6 promoter and reporter BFP protein expressed from EF1a promoter
Depositing lab: Gabor Balazsi. Depositing organization: Stony Brook University. Publication: Optimizing a CRISPR-Cas13d Gene Circuit for Tunable Target RNA Downregulation with Minimal Collateral RNA Cutting. Wan Y, Helenek C, Coraci D, Balazsi G. ACS Synth Biol. 2024 Oct 18;13(10):3212-3230. doi: 10.1021/acssynbio.4c00271. Epub 2024 Oct 8. PubMed 39377757.
Backbone
  Vector backbone: pSLQ5429
  Backbone manufacturer: Balazsi Lab
  Backbone size w/o insert (bp): 4341
  Total vector size (bp): 4479
  Vector type: Mammalian Expression, CRISPR, Synthetic Biology
Growth in bacteria
  Bacterial resistance: Ampicillin, 100 μg/mL
  Growth temperature: 37°C
  Growth strain: NEB Stable
  Copy number: High Copy
Gene/Insert
  Gene/Insert name: crCoV20, crCoV21, crCoV24
  gRNA/shRNA sequence: cactattagcataagcagttgt, ttgaatctgagggtccaccaaa, aacgccttgtcctcgagggaat
  Promoter: hU6
  Cloning method: Golden Gate
  Sequencing primers: 5′ GAGGGCCTATTTCCCATGAT
Terms and licenses: Academic/Nonprofit Terms; Industry Terms: Not Available to Industry
Depositor comments: Please visit https://doi.org/10.1101/2024.05.11.593702 for bioRxiv preprint.
How to cite: pUC-hU6-crCoV-Mutiplex_EF1a-BFP was a gift from Gabor Balazsi (Addgene plasmid # 224788 ; http://n2t.net/addgene:224788 ; RRID:Addgene_224788)
